>Addgene plasmid #142878 | TFORF1869 | addgene full sequence | sequence record 396060 | Addgene NGS Result
TTAATGTAGTCTTATGCAATACTCTTGTAGTCTTGCAACATGGTAACGATGAGTTAGCAACATGCCTTAC
AAGGAGAGAAAAAGCACCGTGCATGCCGATTGGTGGAAGTAAGGTGGTACGATCGTGCCTTATTAGGAAG
GCAACAGACGGGTCTGACATGGATTGGACGAACCACTGAATTGCCGCATTGCAGAGATATTGTATTTAAG
TGCCTAGCTCGATACATAAACGGGTCTCTCTGGTTAGACCAGATCTGAGCCTGGGAGCTCTCTGGCTAAC
TAGGGAACCCACTGCTTAAGCCTCAATAAAGCTTGCCTTGAGTGCTTCAAGTAGTGTGTGCCCGTCTGTT
GTGTGACTCTGGTAACTAGAGATCCCTCAGACCCTTTTAGTCAGTGTGGAAAATCTCTAGCAGTGGCGCC
CGAACAGGGACTTGAAAGCGAAAGGGAAACCAGAGGAGCTCTCTCGACGCAGGACTCGGCTTGCTGAAGC
GCGCACGGCAAGAGGCGAGGGGCGGCGACTGGTGAGTACGCCAAAAATTTTGACTAGCGGAGGCTAGAAG
GAGAGAGATGGGTGCGAGAGCGTCAGTATTAAGCGGGGGAGAATTAGATCGCGATGGGAAAAAATTCGGT
TAAGGCCAGGGGGAAAGAAAAAATATAAATTAAAACATATAGTATGGGCAAGCAGGGAGCTAGAACGATT
CGCAGTTAATCCTGGCCTGTTAGAAACATCAGAAGGCTGTAGACAAATACTGGGACAGCTACAACCATCC
CTTCAGACAGGATCAGAAGAACTTAGATCATTATATAATACAGTAGCAACCCTCTATTGTGTGCATCAAA
GGATAGAGATAAAAGACACCAAGGAAGCTTTAGACAAGATAGAGGAAGAGCAAAACAAAAGTAAGACCAC
CGCACAGCAAGCGGCCGCTGATCTTCAGACCTGGAGGAGGAGATATGAGGGACAATTGGAGAAGTGAATT
ATATAAATATAAAGTAGTAAAAATTGAACCATTAGGAGTAGCACCCACCAAGGCAAAGAGAAGAGTGGTG
CAGAGAGAAAAAAGAGCAGTGGGAATAGGAGCTTTGTTCCTTGGGTTCTTGGGAGCAGCAGGAAGCACTA
TGGGCGCAGCGTCAATGACGCTGACGGTACAGGCCAGACAATTATTGTCTGGTATAGTGCAGCAGCAGAA
CAATTTGCTGAGGGCTATTGAGGCGCAACAGCATCTGTTGCAACTCACAGTCTGGGGCATCAAGCAGCTC
CAGGCAAGAATCCTGGCTGTGGAAAGATACCTAAAGGATCAACAGCTCCTGGGGATTTGGGGTTGCTCTG
GAAAACTCATTTGCACCACTGCTGTGCCTTGGAATGCTAGTTGGAGTAATAAATCTCTGGAACAGATTTG
GAATCACACGACCTGGATGGAGTGGGACAGAGAAATTAACAATTACACAAGCTTAATACACTCCTTAATT
GAAGAATCGCAAAACCAGCAAGAAAAGAATGAACAAGAATTATTGGAATTAGATAAATGGGCAAGTTTGT
GGAATTGGTTTAACATAACAAATTGGCTGTGGTATATAAAATTATTCATAATGATAGTAGGAGGCTTGGT
AGGTTTAAGAATAGTTTTTGCTGTACTTTCTATAGTGAATAGAGTTAGGCAGGGATATTCACCATTATCG
TTTCAGACCCACCTCCCAACCCCGAGGGGACCCATGCATTGCATCTCAATTAGTCAGCAACCAGGTGTGG
AAAGTCCCCAGGCTCCCCAGCAGGCAGAAGTATGCAAAGCATGCGTCTCAATTAGTCAGCAACCATAGTC
CCGCCCCTAACTCCGCCCATCCCGCCCCTAACTCCGCCCAGTTCCGCCCATTCTCCGCCCCATGGCTGAC
TAATTTTTTTTATTTATGCAGAGGCCGAGGCCGCCTCGGCCTCTGAGCTATTCCAGAAGTAGTGAGGAGG
CTTTTTTGGAGGCCTAGGCTTTTGCAAAAAGCTTTCTAGAGGTACCACCGGAGCTTACCATGACCGAGTA
CAAGCCCACGGTGCGCCTCGCCACCCGCGACGACGTCCCCAGGGCCGTACGCACCCTCGCCGCCGCGTTC
GCCGACTACCCCGCCACGCGCCACACCGTCGATCCGGACCGCCACATCGAGCGGGTCACCGAGCTGCAAG
AACTCTTCCTCACGCGCGTCGGGCTCGACATCGGCAAGGTGTGGGTCGCGGACGACGGCGCCGCCGTGGC
GGTCTGGACCACGCCGGAGAGCGTCGAAGCGGGGGCGGTGTTCGCCGAGATCGGCCCGCGCATGGCCGAG
TTGAGCGGTTCCCGGCTGGCCGCGCAGCAACAGATGGAAGGCCTCCTGGCGCCGCACCGGCCCAAGGAGC
CCGCGTGGTTCCTGGCCACCGTCGGCGTCTCGCCCGACCACCAGGGCAAGGGTCTGGGCAGCGCCGTCGT
GCTCCCCGGAGTGGAGGCGGCCGAGCGCGCCGGGGTGCCCGCCTTCCTGGAGACCTCCGCGCCCCGCAAC
CTCCCCTTCTACGAGCGGCTCGGCTTCACCGTCACCGCCGACGTCGAGGTGCCCGAAGGACCGCGCACCT
GGTGCATGACCCGCAAGCCCGGTGCCAGTTAACGAATTCTAGATCTTGAGACAAATGGCAGTATTCATCC
ACAATTTTAAAAGAAAAGGGGGGATTGGGGGGTACAGTGCAGGGGAAAGAATAGTAGACATAATAGCAAC
AGACATACAAACTAAAGAATTACAAAAACAAATTACAAAAATTCAAAATTTTCGGGTTTATTACAGGGAC
AGCAGAGATCCACTTTGGCGCCGGCTCGAGGCCTGCAGGTGCAAAGATGGATAAAGTTTTAAACAGAGAG
GAATCTTTGCAGCTAATGGACCTTCTAGGTCTTGAAAGGAGTGGGAATTGGCTCCGGTGCCCGTCAGTGG
GCAGAGCGCACATCGCCCACAGTCCCCGAGAAGTTGGGGGGAGGGGTCGGCAATTGAACCGGTGCCTAGA
GAAGGTGGCGCGGGGTAAACTGGGAAAGTGATGTCGTGTACTGGCTCCGCCTTTTTCCCGAGGGTGGGGG
AGAACCGTATATAAGTGCAGTAGTCGCCGTGAACGTTCTTTTTCGCAACGGGTTTGCCGCCAGAACACAG
GTAAGTGCCGTGTGTGGTTCCCGCGGGCCTGGCCTCTTTACGGGTTATGGCCCTTGCGTGCCTTGAATTA
CTTCCACCTGGCTGCAGTACGTGATTCTTGATCCCGAGCTTCGGGTTGGAAGTGGGTGGGAGAGTTCGAG
GCCTTGCGCTTAAGGAGCCCCTTCGCCTCGTGCTTGAGTTGAGGCCTGGCCTGGGCGCTGGGGCCGCCGC
GTGCGAATCTGGTGGCACCTTCGCGCCTGTCTCGCTGCTTTCGATAAGTCTCTAGCCATTTAAAATTTTT
GATGACCTGCTGCGACGCTTTTTTTCTGGCAAGATAGTCTTGTAAATGCGGGCCAAGATCTGCACACTGG
TATTTCGGTTTTTGGGGCCGCGGGCGGCGACGGGGCCCGTGCGTCCCAGCGCACATGTTCGGCGAGGCGG
GGCCTGCGAGCGCGGCCACCGAGAATCGGACGGGGGTAGTCTCAAGCTGGCCGGCCTGCTCTGGTGCCTG
GCCTCGCGCCGCCGTGTATCGCCCCGCCCTGGGCGGCAAGGCTGGCCCGGTCGGCACCAGTTGCGTGAGC
GGAAAGATGGCCGCTTCCCGGCCCTGCTGCAGGGAGCTCAAAATGGAGGACGCGGCGCTCGGGAGAGCGG
GCGGGTGAGTCACCCACACAAAGGAAAAGGGCCTTTCCGTCCTCAGCCGTCGCTTCATGTGACTCCACGG
AGTACCGGGCGCCGTCCAGGCACCTCGATTAGTTCTCGAGCTTTTGGAGTACGTCGTCTTTAGGTTGGGG
GGAGGGGTTTTATGCGATGGAGTTTCCCCACACTGAGTGGGTGGAGACTGAAGTTAGGCCAGCTTGGCAC
TTGATGTAATTCTCCTTGGAATTTGCCCTTTTTGAGTTTGGATCTTGGTTCATTCTCAAGCCTCAGACAG
TGGTTCAAAGTTTTTTTCTTCCATTTCAGGTGTCGTGAGGCTAGCACCGCCACCATGCTGGACTGCAGTG
ACTATGTTCTAGACTCAAGAATGAACAATCCGTCAGAAACCAGTAAACCATCTATGGAGAGTGGAGATGG
CAACACAGGCACACAAACCAATGGTCTGGACTTTCAGAAGCAGCCTGTGCCTGTAGGAGGAGCAATCTCA
ACAGCCCAGGCGCAGGCTTTCCTTGGACATCTCCATCAGGTCCAACTCGCTGGAACAAGTTTACAGGCTG
CTGCTCAGTCTTTAAATGTACAGTCTAAATCTAATGAAGAATCGGGGGATTCGCAGCAGCCAAGCCAGCC
TTCCCAGCAGCCTTCAGTGCAGGCAGCCATTCCCCAGACCCAGCTTATGCTAGCTGGAGGACAGATAACT
GGGCTTACTTTGACGCCTGCCCAGCAACAGTTACTACTCCAGCAGGCACAGGCACAGGCACAGCTGCTGG
CTGCTGCAGTGCAGCAGCACTCCGCCAGCCAGCAGCACAGTGCTGCTGGAGCCACCATCTCCGCCTCTGC
TGCCACGCCCATGACGCAGATCCCCCTGTCTCAGCCCATACAGATCGCACAGGATCTTCAACAACTGCAA
CAGCTTCAACAGCAGAATCTCAACCTGCAACAGTTTGTGTTGGTGCATCCAACCACCAATTTGCAGCCAG
CGCAGTTTATCATCTCACAGACGCCCCAGGGCCAGCAGGGTCTCCTGCAAGCGCAAAATCTTCTAACGCA
ACTACCTCAGCAAAGCCAAGCCAACCTCCTACAGTCGCAGCCAAGCATCACCCTCACCTCCCAGCCAGCA
ACCCCAACACGCACAATAGCAGCAACCCCAATTCAGACACTTCCACAGAGCCAGTCAACACCAAAGCGAA
TTGATACTCCCAGCTTGGAGGAGCCCAGTGACCTTGAGGAGCTTGAGCAGTTTGCCAAGACCTTCAAACA
AAGACGAATCAAACTTGGATTCACTCAGGGTGATGTTGGGCTCGCTATGGGGAAACTATATGGAAATGAC
TTCAGCCAAACTACCATCTCTCGATTTGAAGCCTTGAACCTCAGCTTTAAGAACATGTGCAAGTTGAAGC
CACTTTTAGAGAAGTGGCTAAATGATGCAGAGAACCTCTCATCTGATTCGTCCCTCTCCAGCCCAAGTGC
CCTGAATTCTCCAGGAATTGAGGGCTTGAGCCGTAGGAGGAAGAAACGCACCAGCATAGAGACCAACATC
CGTGTGGCCTTAGAGAAGAGTTTCTTGGAGAATCAAAAGCCTACCTCGGAAGAGATCACTATGATTGCTG
ATCAGCTCAATATGGAAAAAGAGGTGATTCGTGTTTGGTTCTGTAACCGCCGCCAGAAAGAAAAAAGAAT
CAACCCACCAAGCAGTGGTGGGACCAGCAGCTCACCTATTAAAGCAATTTTCCCCAGCCCAACTTCACTG
GTGGCGACCACACCAAGCCTTGTGACTAGCAGTGCAGCAACTACCCTCACAGTCAGCCCTGTCCTCCCTC
TGACCAGTGCTGCTGTGACGAATCTTTCAGTTACAGGCACTTCAGACACCACCTCCAACAACACAGCAAC
CGTGATTTCCACAGCGCCTCCAGCTTCCTCAGCAGTCACGTCCCCCTCTCTGAGTCCCTCCCCTTCTGCC
TCAGCCTCCACCTCCGAGGCATCCAGTGCCAGTGAGACCAGCACAACACAGACCACCTCCACTCCTTTGT
CCTCCCCTCTTGGGACCAGCCAGGTGATGGTGACAGCATCAGGTTTGCAAACAGCAGCAGCTGCTGCCCT
TCAAGGAGCTGCACAGTTGCCAGCAAATGCCAGTCTTGCTGCCATGGCAGCTGCTGCAGGACTAAACCCA
AGCCTGATGGCACCCTCACAGTTTGCGGCTGGAGGTGCCTTACTCAGTCTGAATCCAGGGACCCTGAGCG
GTGCTCTCAGCCCAGCTCTAATGAGCAACAGTACACTGGCAACTATTCAAGCTCTTGCTTCTGGTGGCTC
TCTTCCAATAACATCACTTGATGCAACTGGGAACCTGGTATTTGCCAATGCGGGAGGAGCCCCCAACATC
GTGACTGCCCCTCTGTTCCTGAACCCTCAGAACCTCTCTCTGCTCACCAGCAACCCTGTTAGCTTGGTCT
CTGCCGCCGCAGCATCTGCAGGGAACTCTGCACCTGTAGCCAGCCTTCACGCCACCTCCACCTCTGCTGA
GTCCATCCAGAACTCTCTCTTCACAGTGGCCTCTGCCAGCGGGGCTGCGTCCACCACCACCACCGCCTCC
AAGGCACAGTAGTAATGAACTAGTCCGTAACTTGAAAGTATTTCGATTTCTTGGCTTTATATATCTTGTG
GAAAGGACGAAACGCTCCAGCATGCCCGCTGGAAACGCGTTAAGTCGACAATCAACCTCTGGATTACAAA
ATTTGTGAAAGATTGACTGGTATTCTTAACTATGTTGCTCCTTTTACGCTATGTGGATACGCTGCTTTAA
TGCCTTTGTATCATGCTATTGCTTCCCGTATGGCTTTCATTTTCTCCTCCTTGTATAAATCCTGGTTGCT
GTCTCTTTATGAGGAGTTGTGGCCCGTTGTCAGGCAACGTGGCGTGGTGTGCACTGTGTTTGCTGACGCA
ACCCCCACTGGTTGGGGCATTGCCACCACCTGTCAGCTCCTTTCCGGGACTTTCGCTTTCCCCCTCCCTA
TTGCCACGGCGGAACTCATCGCCGCCTGCCTTGCCCGCTGCTGGACAGGGGCTCGGCTGTTGGGCACTGA
CAATTCCGTGGTGTTGTCGGGGAAATCATCGTCCTTTCCTTGGCTGCTCGCCTGTGTTGCCACCTGGATT
CTGCGCGGGACGTCCTTCTGCTACGTCCCTTCGGCCCTCAATCCAGCGGACCTTCCTTCCCGCGGCCTGC
TGCCGGCTCTGCGGCCTCTTCCGCGTCTTCGCCTTCGCCCTCAGACGAGTCGGATCTCCCTTTGGGCCGC
CTCCCCGCGTCGACTTTAAGACCAATGACTTACAAGGCAGCTGTAGATCTTAGCCACTTTTTAAAAGAAA
AGGGGGGACTGGAAGGGCTAATTCACTCCCAACGAAGACAAGATCTGCTTTTTGCTTGTACTGGGTCTCT
CTGGTTAGACCAGATCTGAGCCTGGGAGCTCTCTGGCTAACTAGGGAACCCACTGCTTAAGCCTCAATAA
AGCTTGCCTTGAGTGCTTCAAGTAGTGTGTGCCCGTCTGTTGTGTGACTCTGGTAACTAGAGATCCCTCA
GACCCTTTTAGTCAGTGTGGAAAATCTCTAGCAGTACGTATAGTAGTTCATGTCATCTTATTATTCAGTA
TTTATAACTTGCAAAGAAATGAATATCAGAGAGTGAGAGGAACTTGTTTATTGCAGCTTATAATGGTTAC
AAATAAAGCAATAGCATCACAAATTTCACAAATAAAGCATTTTTTTCACTGCATTCTAGTTGTGGTTTGT
CCAAACTCATCAATGTATCTTATCATGTCTGGCTCTAGCTATCCCGCCCCTAACTCCGCCCATCCCGCCC
CTAACTCCGCCCAGTTCCGCCCATTCTCCGCCCCATGGCTGACTAATTTTTTTTATTTATGCAGAGGCCG
AGGCCGCCTCGGCCTCTGAGCTATTCCAGAAGTAGTGAGGAGGCTTTTTTGGAGGCCTAGGGACGTACCC
AATTCGCCCTATAGTGAGTCGTATTACGCGCGCTCACTGGCCGTCGTTTTACAACGTCGTGACTGGGAAA
ACCCTGGCGTTACCCAACTTAATCGCCTTGCAGCACATCCCCCTTTCGCCAGCTGGCGTAATAGCGAAGA
GGCCCGCACCGATCGCCCTTCCCAACAGTTGCGCAGCCTGAATGGCGAATGGG
[124 nt withheld, positions 7964-8087]
C
[91 nt withheld, positions 8089-8179]
A
[49 nt withheld, positions 8181-8229]
CCTTTGACGTTGGAGTCCACGTTCTTT
[37 nt withheld, positions 8257-8293]
ACCCTATCTCGGTCTATTCTTTTGATTTATAAGGGATTTTGCCGATTTCGGCCTATTGGTTAAAAAATGA
GCTGATTTAACAAAAATTTAACGCGAATTTTAACAAAATATTAACGCTTACAATTTAGGTGGCACTTTTC
GGGGAAATGTGCGCGGAACCCCTATTTGTTTATTTTTCTAAATACATTCAAATATGTATCCGCTCATGAG
ACAATAACCCTGATAAATGCTTCAATAATATTGAAAAAGGAAGAGTATGAGTATTCAACATTTCCGTGTC
GCCCTTATTCCCTTTTTTGCGGCATTTTGCCTTCCTGTTTTTGCTCACCCAGAAACGCTGGTGAAAGTAA
AAGATGCTGAAGATCAGTTGGGTGCACGAGTGGGTTACATCGAACTGGATCTCAACAGCGGTAAGATCCT
TGAGAGTTTTCGCCCCGAAGAACGTTTTCCAATGATGAGCACTTTTAAAGTTCTGCTATGTGGCGCGGTA
TTATCCCGTATTGACGCCGGGCAAGAGCAACTCGGTCGCCGCATACACTATTCTCAGAATGACTTGGTTG
AGTACTCACCAGTCACAGAAAAGCATCTTACGGATGGCATGACAGTAAGAGAATTATGCAGTGCTGCCAT
AACCATGAGTGATAACACTGCGGCCAACTTACTTCTGACAACGATCGGAGGACCGAAGGAGCTAACCGCT
TTTTTGCACAACATGGGGGATCATGTAACTCGCCTTGATCGTTGGGAACCGGAGCTGAATGAAGCCATAC
CAAACGACGAGCGTGACACCACGATGCCTGTAGCAATGGCAACAACGTTGCGCAAACTATTAACTGGCGA
ACTACTTACTCTAGCTTCCCGGCAACAATTAATAGACTGGATGGAGGCGGATAAAGTTGCAGGACCACTT
CTGCGCTCGGCCCTTCCGGCTGGCTGGTTTATTGCTGATAAATCTGGAGCCGGTGAGCGTGGGTCTCGCG
GTATCATTGCAGCACTGGGGCCAGATGGTAAGCCCTCCCGTATCGTAGTTATCTACACGACGGGGAGTCA
GGCAACTATGGATGAACGAAATAGACAGATCGCTGAGATAGGTGCCTCACTGATTAAGCATTGGTAACTG
TCAGACCAAGTTTACTCATATATACTTTAGATTGATTTAAAACTTCATTTTTAATTTAAAAGGATCTAGG
TGAAGATCCTTTTTGATAATCTCATGACCAAAATCCCTTAACGTGAGTTTTCGTTCCACTGAGCGTCAGA
CCCCGTAGAAAAGATCAAAGGATCTTCTTGAGATCCTTTTTTTCTGCGCGTAATCTGCTGCTTGCAAACA
AAAAAACCACCGCTACCAGCGGTGGTTTGTTTGCCGGATCAAGAGCTACCAACTCTTTTTCCGAAGGTAA
CTGGCTTCAGCAGAGCGCAGATACCAAATACTGTTCTTCTAGTGTAGCCGTAGTTAGGCCACCACTTCAA
GAACTCTGTAGCACCGCCTACATACCTCGCTCTGCTAATCCTGTTACCAGTGGCTGCTGCCAGTGGCGAT
AAGTCGTGTCTTACCGGGTTGGACTCAAGACGATAGTTACCGGATAAGGCGCAGCGGTCGGGCTGAACGG
GGGGTTCGTGCACACAGCCCAGCTTGGAGCGAACGACCTACACCGAACTGAGATACCTACAGCGTGAGCT
ATGAGAAAGCGCCACGCTTCCCGAAGGGAGAAAGGCGGACAGGTATCCGGTAAGCGGCAGGGTCGGAACA
GGAGAGCGCACGAGGGAGCTTCCAGGGGGAAACGCCTGGTATCTTTATAGTCCTGTCGGGTTTCGCCACC
TCTGACTTGAGCGTCGATTTTTGTGATGCTCGTCAGGGGGGCGGAGCCTATGGAAAAACGCCAGCAACGC
GGCCTTTTTACGGTTCCTGGCCTTTTGCTGGCCTTTTGCTCACATGTTCTTTCCTGCGTTATCCCCTGAT
TCTGTGGATAACCGTATTACCGCCTTTGAGTGAGCTGATACCGCTCGCCGCAGCCGAACGACCGAGCGCA
GCGAGTCAGTGAGCGAGGAAGCGGAAGAGCGCCCAATACGCAAACCGCCTCTCCCCGCGCGTTGGCCGAT
TCATTAATGCAGCTGGCACGACAGGTTTCCCGACTGGAAAGCGGGCAGTGAGCGCAACGCAATTAATGTG
AGTTAGCTCACTCATTAGGCACCCCAGGCTTTACACTTTATGCTTCCGGCTCGTATGTTGTGTGGAATTG
TGAGCGGATAACAATTTCACACAGGAAACAGCTATGACCATGATTACGCCAAGCGCGCAATTAACCCTCA
CTAAAGGGAACAAAAGCTGGAGCTGCAAGC
Features (pLannotate 1.2.2; 31 found; start..end, strand, type, name):
      5..231     +  promoter       RSV promoter: Rous sarcoma virus enhancer/promoter
    232..412     +  LTR            5' LTR (truncated): truncated 5' long terminal repeat (LTR) from HIV-1
    459..584     +  misc_feature   HIV-1 Ψ: packaging signal of human immunodeficiency virus type 1
    568..931     +  CDS            HIV-1 gag (fragment): gag protein from human immunodeficiency virus 1; gag
   1077..1310    +  misc_feature   RRE: The Rev response element (RRE) of HIV-1 allows for Rev-dependent mRNA export from the nucleus to the cytoplasm.
   1687..1713    +  CDS            Rev (fragment): human immunodeficiency virus 1 (HIV-1) Rev protein; rev; enhances nuclear export of unspliced and incompletely spliced viral mRNAs
   1720..1743    +  promoter       SV40 promoter (fragment): SV40 early promoter
   1744..1815    +  promoter       SV40 promoter (fragment): SV40 enhancer and early promoter
   1839..1974    +  rep_origin     SV40 ori: SV40 origin of replication
   2020..2616    +  CDS            PuroR (fragment): puromycin N-acetyltransferase; pac from Streptomyces; confers resistance to puromycin
   2665..2782    +  misc_feature   cPPT/CTS: central polypurine tract and central termination sequence of HIV-1
   2847..2913    +  CDS            small t antigen (fragment): SV40 (simian virus 40) small t antigen
   2920..4098    +  promoter       EF-1α promoter: strong constitutive promoter for human elongation factor EF-1α
   4151..6379    +  CDS            POU2F1: PO2F1_HUMAN - Also known as OCT1, OTF1. Experimental evidence at protein level: Swiss-Prot protein existence level 1. (Microbial infection) In case of human herpes simplex virus (HSV) infection, POU2F1 forms a multiprotein-DNA complex with the viral transactivator protein VP16 and HCFC1 thereby enabling the transcription of the viral immediate early genes. From Homo sapiens (Human).
   6395..6448    +  promoter       U6 promoter (fragment): RNA polymerase III promoter for human U6 snRNA
   6490..7078    +  misc_feature   WPRE: woodchuck hepatitis virus posttranscriptional regulatory element
   7129..7148    +  misc_feature   cPPT/CTS (fragment): central polypurine tract and central termination sequence of HIV-1
   7150..7383    +  LTR            3' LTR (ΔU3): self-inactivating 3' long terminal repeat (LTR) from HIV-1
   7461..7582    +  polyA_signal   SV40 poly(A) signal: SV40 polyadenylation signal
   7622..7757    +  rep_origin     SV40 ori: SV40 origin of replication
   7778..7796    -  promoter       T7 promoter: promoter for bacteriophage T7 RNA polymerase
   7804..7959    +  CDS            lacZα (fragment): LacZα fragment of β-galactosidase; lacZ fragment
   7964..8392    +  rep_origin     f1 ori (sequence partly withheld): f1 bacteriophage origin of replication; arrow indicates direction of (+) strand synthesis
   8445..8549    +  promoter       AmpR promoter: bla
   8550..9410    +  CDS            AmpR: β-lactamase; bla; confers resistance to ampicillin, carbenicillin, and related antibiotics
   9581..10169   +  rep_origin     ori: high-copy-number ColE1/pMB1/pBR322/pUC origin of replication
  10352..10444   +  CDS            lacI (fragment): lac repressor; lacI; The lac repressor binds to the lac operator to inhibit transcription in E. coli. This inhibition can be relieved by adding lactose or isopropyl-β-D-thiogalactopyranoside (IPTG).
  10457..10478   +  protein_bind   CAP binding site: CAP binding activates transcription in the presence of cAMP. E. coli catabolite activator protein
  10493..10523   +  promoter       lac promoter: promoter for the E. coli lac operon
  10531..10547   +  protein_bind   lac operator: The lac repressor binds to the lac operator to inhibit transcription in E. coli. This inhibition can be relieved by adding lactose or isopropyl-β-D-thiogalactopyranoside (IPTG). lac repressor encoded by lacI
  10592..10610   +  promoter       T3 promoter: promoter for bacteriophage T3 RNA polymerase
