[The description below was written by a language model from this plasmid's Addgene catalogue record and pLannotate feature annotations shown in this document.]
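Description:
TFORF1869 is a third-generation-style, self-inactivating lentiviral expression plasmid built on the pLX_TRC317 backbone and carrying the human transcription factor POU2F1 (also known as OCT1/OTF1). It belongs to a barcoded transcription factor ORF collection in which each clone pairs one ORF with a unique 24-bp barcode, so that the transcription factor delivered to a cell can be identified by sequencing in pooled overexpression screens. In bacteria the plasmid is maintained through a high-copy ColE1/pUC-type origin and ampicillin resistance (AmpR under its own promoter). An f1 origin and remnants of a lac/lacZα cloning region with flanking T7 and T3 promoters are also present in the backbone. The depositor notes that the plasmid can recombine, as is common for LTR-containing vectors.

The viral genome is transcribed from an RSV promoter fused to a truncated HIV-1 5' LTR, followed by the Ψ packaging signal with a partial gag sequence and the RRE for Rev-dependent nuclear export. It ends in a ΔU3 3' LTR that inactivates LTR promoter activity after integration, with an SV40 polyadenylation signal downstream. Within this unit, an SV40 early promoter/origin region drives puromycin N-acetyltransferase for selection of transduced mammalian cells. A cPPT/CTS element then precedes the EF-1α promoter, which constitutively expresses the POU2F1 coding sequence. The ORF is followed by a WPRE, which enhances transcript stability and expression. The short interval between the ORF and the WPRE, where a small U6 promoter fragment is annotated, is a plausible location for the barcode, but the barcode is not annotated in the feature table. The ORF portion was produced by gene synthesis and corresponds to a specific POU2F1 transcript isoform cited by the depositor.
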