Addgene plasmid #142878: TFORF1869
Purpose: Lentiviral vector for overexpressing transcription factor ORFs with unique 24-bp barcodes. Barcodes facilitate identification of transcription factors in pooled screens.
Depositing lab: Feng Zhang. Depositing organization: Broad Institute. Publication: A transcription factor atlas of directed differentiation. Joung J, Ma S, Tay T, Geiger-Schuller KR, Kirchgatterer PC, Verdine VK, Guo B, Arias-Garcia MA, Allen WE, Singh A, Kuksenko O, Abudayyeh OO, Gootenberg JS, Fu Z, Macrae RK, Buenrostro JD, Regev A, Zhang F. Cell. 2023 Jan 5;186(1):209-229.e26. doi: 10.1016/j.cell.2022.11.026. PubMed 36608654.
Backbone
  Vector backbone: pLX_TRC317
  Backbone manufacturer: Broad Institute Genetic Perturbation Platform
  Backbone size w/o insert (bp): 8264
  Vector type: Mammalian Expression, Lentiviral
  Selectable markers: Puromycin
Growth in bacteria
  Bacterial resistance: Ampicillin, 100 μg/mL
  Growth temperature: 37°C
  Growth strain: NEB Stable
  Copy number: High Copy
Gene/Insert
  Gene/Insert name: POU2F1
  Species: H. sapiens (human)
  Insert size (bp): 2369
  Entrez Gene: POU2F1 (a.k.a. OCT1, OTF1, Oct1Z, oct-1B)
  Promoter: EF1a
  Cloning method: Unknown
  Sequencing primers: 5′ GGGTGGAGACTGAAGTTAGGCCAG; 3′ CACATAGCGTAAAAGGAGCAACATAG
Terms and licenses: Academic/Nonprofit Terms; Industry Terms: Not Available to Industry
Depositor comments: NM_001198783,ENST00000367862 . The transcription factor ORF portion of this plasmid was synthesized by Genewiz. Please test multiple small colonies in case of plasmid recombination. To make this collection available in a timely manner, a portion of this collection was not fully sequenced by Addgene. If an Addgene verified full plasmid sequence is not available, please contact us prior to placing an order to request the full sequence.
How to cite: TFORF1869 was a gift from Feng Zhang (Addgene plasmid # 142878 ; http://n2t.net/addgene:142878 ; RRID:Addgene_142878)
