>Addgene plasmid #142878 | TFORF1869 | depositor partial sequence | sequence record 280772 | Insert
ACCGCCACCATGCTGGACTGCAGTGACTATGTTCTAGACTCAAGAATGAACAATCCGTCAGAAACCAGTA
AACCATCTATGGAGAGTGGAGATGGCAACACAGGCACACAAACCAATGGTCTGGACTTTCAGAAGCAGCC
TGTGCCTGTAGGAGGAGCAATCTCAACAGCCCAGGCGCAGGCTTTCCTTGGACATCTCCATCAGGTCCAA
CTCGCTGGAACAAGTTTACAGGCTGCTGCTCAGTCTTTAAATGTACAGTCTAAATCTAATGAAGAATCGG
GGGATTCGCAGCAGCCAAGCCAGCCTTCCCAGCAGCCTTCAGTGCAGGCAGCCATTCCCCAGACCCAGCT
TATGCTAGCTGGAGGACAGATAACTGGGCTTACTTTGACGCCTGCCCAGCAACAGTTACTACTCCAGCAG
GCACAGGCACAGGCACAGCTGCTGGCTGCTGCAGTGCAGCAGCACTCCGCCAGCCAGCAGCACAGTGCTG
CTGGAGCCACCATCTCCGCCTCTGCTGCCACGCCCATGACGCAGATCCCCCTGTCTCAGCCCATACAGAT
CGCACAGGATCTTCAACAACTGCAACAGCTTCAACAGCAGAATCTCAACCTGCAACAGTTTGTGTTGGTG
CATCCAACCACCAATTTGCAGCCAGCGCAGTTTATCATCTCACAGACGCCCCAGGGCCAGCAGGGTCTCC
TGCAAGCGCAAAATCTTCTAACGCAACTACCTCAGCAAAGCCAAGCCAACCTCCTACAGTCGCAGCCAAG
CATCACCCTCACCTCCCAGCCAGCAACCCCAACACGCACAATAGCAGCAACCCCAATTCAGACACTTCCA
CAGAGCCAGTCAACACCAAAGCGAATTGATACTCCCAGCTTGGAGGAGCCCAGTGACCTTGAGGAGCTTG
AGCAGTTTGCCAAGACCTTCAAACAAAGACGAATCAAACTTGGATTCACTCAGGGTGATGTTGGGCTCGC
TATGGGGAAACTATATGGAAATGACTTCAGCCAAACTACCATCTCTCGATTTGAAGCCTTGAACCTCAGC
TTTAAGAACATGTGCAAGTTGAAGCCACTTTTAGAGAAGTGGCTAAATGATGCAGAGAACCTCTCATCTG
ATTCGTCCCTCTCCAGCCCAAGTGCCCTGAATTCTCCAGGAATTGAGGGCTTGAGCCGTAGGAGGAAGAA
ACGCACCAGCATAGAGACCAACATCCGTGTGGCCTTAGAGAAGAGTTTCTTGGAGAATCAAAAGCCTACC
TCGGAAGAGATCACTATGATTGCTGATCAGCTCAATATGGAAAAAGAGGTGATTCGTGTTTGGTTCTGTA
ACCGCCGCCAGAAAGAAAAAAGAATCAACCCACCAAGCAGTGGTGGGACCAGCAGCTCACCTATTAAAGC
AATTTTCCCCAGCCCAACTTCACTGGTGGCGACCACACCAAGCCTTGTGACTAGCAGTGCAGCAACTACC
CTCACAGTCAGCCCTGTCCTCCCTCTGACCAGTGCTGCTGTGACGAATCTTTCAGTTACAGGCACTTCAG
ACACCACCTCCAACAACACAGCAACCGTGATTTCCACAGCGCCTCCAGCTTCCTCAGCAGTCACGTCCCC
CTCTCTGAGTCCCTCCCCTTCTGCCTCAGCCTCCACCTCCGAGGCATCCAGTGCCAGTGAGACCAGCACA
ACACAGACCACCTCCACTCCTTTGTCCTCCCCTCTTGGGACCAGCCAGGTGATGGTGACAGCATCAGGTT
TGCAAACAGCAGCAGCTGCTGCCCTTCAAGGAGCTGCACAGTTGCCAGCAAATGCCAGTCTTGCTGCCAT
GGCAGCTGCTGCAGGACTAAACCCAAGCCTGATGGCACCCTCACAGTTTGCGGCTGGAGGTGCCTTACTC
AGTCTGAATCCAGGGACCCTGAGCGGTGCTCTCAGCCCAGCTCTAATGAGCAACAGTACACTGGCAACTA
TTCAAGCTCTTGCTTCTGGTGGCTCTCTTCCAATAACATCACTTGATGCAACTGGGAACCTGGTATTTGC
CAATGCGGGAGGAGCCCCCAACATCGTGACTGCCCCTCTGTTCCTGAACCCTCAGAACCTCTCTCTGCTC
ACCAGCAACCCTGTTAGCTTGGTCTCTGCCGCCGCAGCATCTGCAGGGAACTCTGCACCTGTAGCCAGCC
TTCACGCCACCTCCACCTCTGCTGAGTCCATCCAGAACTCTCTCTTCACAGTGGCCTCTGCCAGCGGGGC
TGCGTCCACCACCACCACCGCCTCCAAGGCACAGTAGTAATGAACTAGTCCGTAACTTGAAAGTATTTCG
ATTTCTTGGCTTTATATATCTTGTGGAAAGGACGAAACGCTCCAGCATGCCCGCTGGAA
