>Addgene plasmid #142878 | TFORF1869 | depositor partial sequence | sequence record 280773 | Barcode
AACGCTCCAGCATGCCCGCTGGAA
